Addgene plasmid #186412: pDEST-pSP172BSSPE-R3-ccdB/CmR-R5::RfA-CFP
Purpose: (Empty Backbone) Multisite destination vector for ascidian electroporation of an AttB1/B2 recombined fusion gene of interest-C-ter CFP under control of an AttB3/B5 recombined reg. sequence.
Depositing lab: Patrick Lemaire. Publication: A multicassette Gateway vector set for high throughput and comparative analyses in ciona and vertebrate embryos. Roure A, Rothbacher U, Robin F, Kalmar E, Ferone G, Lamy C, Missero C, Mueller F, Lemaire P. PLoS One. 2007. 2(9):e916. 10.1371/journal.pone.0000916 PubMed 17878951.
Backbone
  Vector backbone: pDEST-pSP172BSSPE-R3-ccdB/CmR-R5::RfA
  Backbone manufacturer: PMID: 17878951
  Backbone size (bp): 7673
  Vector type: Gateway destination vector
  Selectable markers: ccdB gene
Growth in bacteria
  Bacterial resistance: Chloramphenicol and Ampicillin, 25 & 100 μg/mL
  Growth temperature: 37°C
  Growth strain: ccdB Survival
  Copy number: High Copy
Gene/Insert
  Gene/Insert name: None
Terms and licenses: Academic/Nonprofit Terms; Industry Terms: Not Available to Industry
Depositor comments: Gateway destination vector for electroporation experiments. Backbone was modified by insertion of C terminal ECFP tag at EcoR V restriction site
How to cite: pDEST-pSP172BSSPE-R3-ccdB/CmR-R5::RfA-CFP was a gift from Patrick Lemaire (Addgene plasmid # 186412 ; http://n2t.net/addgene:186412 ; RRID:Addgene_186412)
