[The description below was written by a language model from this plasmid's Addgene catalogue record and pLannotate feature annotations shown in this document.]
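Description:
pDEST-pSP172BSSPE-R3-ccdB/CmR-R5::RfA-CFP is an empty multisite Gateway destination vector built for electroporation into ascidian (Ciona) embryos. It is a high-copy plasmid with a ColE1/pUC-type origin and an ampicillin resistance gene in the backbone. It also carries chloramphenicol resistance and the ccdB toxin gene inside its Gateway cassettes, so it is selected on both antibiotics and must be maintained in a ccdB-tolerant strain. SP6 and T7 promoters from the pSP72-type backbone flank the cloning region.

The payload consists of two tandem counter-selectable cassettes, each containing CmR and ccdB. According to the catalogue entry, the upstream cassette is bounded by attR3 and attR5 sites and accepts a regulatory (driver) sequence. The downstream RfA cassette is bounded by attR1 and attR2 and accepts a coding sequence of interest. The automated feature table labels both pairs of sites as attR1/attR2, probably because the annotation tool does not distinguish these closely related attR variants. The first cassette is annotated in the reverse orientation relative to the second.

Immediately after the RfA cassette lies an enhanced cyan fluorescent protein coding sequence, which the depositor inserted at an EcoRV site, followed by an SV40 polyadenylation signal. LR recombination replaces both cassettes and removes ccdB. The result is a construct in which the chosen cis-regulatory element drives expression of the gene of interest fused at its C-terminus to CFP. No promoter or insert is present in the vector as supplied.

The sequence record is labelled a partial NGS result of 7,636 nt. The listed size of 7,673 bp refers to the parental backbone.
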