Features (pLannotate 1.2.2; 27 found; start..end, strand, type, name):
      4..33      -  misc_feature   MCS (fragment): pBluescript multiple cloning site
     38..162     +  protein_bind   attR1: mutant version of attR; recombination site for the Gateway® LR reaction LR Clonase™
    398..550     -  CDS            dpnD (fragment): DPND_STRPN - Protein predicted: Swiss-Prot protein existence level 4. From Streptococcus pneumoniae serotype 4 (strain ATCC BAA-334 / TIGR4).
    594..896     -  CDS            ccdB: CCDB_ECOLI - Also known as G, letB, letD. Experimental evidence at protein level: Swiss-Prot protein existence level 1. Toxic component of a type II toxin-antitoxin (TA) system, functioning in plasmid maintainence. Responsible for the post- segregational killing (PSK) of plasmid-free cells, also referred to as a plasmid addiction system. Half-life of over 2 hours. Cell killing by CcdB is accompanied by filamentation, defects in chromosome and plasmid segregation, defects in cell division, formation of anucleate cells, decreased DNA synthesis and plasmid loss. Interferes with the activity of DN
    901..1059    -  CDS            ccdA (fragment): CCDA_ECO57 - Also known as H, letA. Experimental evidence at protein level: Swiss-Prot protein existence level 1. Antitoxin component of a type II toxin-antitoxin (TA) system which inhibits the post-segregational killing (PSK) of plasmid-free cells, also referred to as a plasmid addiction system. Binds to and blocks the activity of CcdB; will also remove bound CcdB protein from the CcdB-GyrA complex by forming a CcdA-CcdB complex, a process termed rejuvenation. Functions as a transcriptional corepressor for the ccdAB operon, repression also requires CcdB (By similarity). From Escherichia coli
   1241..1899    -  CDS            CmR: chloramphenicol acetyltransferase; cat; confers resistance to chloramphenicol
   1900..2002    -  promoter       cat promoter: promoter of the E. coli cat gene encoding chloramphenicol acetyltransferase
   2180..2304    -  protein_bind   attR2: mutant version of attR; recombination site for the Gateway® LR reaction LR Clonase™
   2309..2348    -  misc_feature   MCS (fragment): pBluescript multiple cloning site
   2377..2501    +  protein_bind   attR1: mutant version of attR; recombination site for the Gateway® LR reaction LR Clonase™
   2526..2556    +  promoter       lac UV5 promoter: E. coli lac promoter with an "up" mutation
   2580..2609    +  promoter       cat promoter (fragment): promoter of the E. coli cat gene encoding chloramphenicol acetyltransferase
   2610..3269    +  CDS            CmR: chloramphenicol acetyltransferase; cat; confers resistance to chloramphenicol
   3448..3606    +  CDS            ccdA (fragment): CCDA_ECO57 - Also known as H, letA. Experimental evidence at protein level: Swiss-Prot protein existence level 1. Antitoxin component of a type II toxin-antitoxin (TA) system which inhibits the post-segregational killing (PSK) of plasmid-free cells, also referred to as a plasmid addiction system. Binds to and blocks the activity of CcdB; will also remove bound CcdB protein from the CcdB-GyrA complex by forming a CcdA-CcdB complex, a process termed rejuvenation. Functions as a transcriptional corepressor for the ccdAB operon, repression also requires CcdB (By similarity). From Escherichia coli
   3611..3913    +  CDS            ccdB: CCDB_ECOLI - Also known as G, letB, letD. Experimental evidence at protein level: Swiss-Prot protein existence level 1. Toxic component of a type II toxin-antitoxin (TA) system, functioning in plasmid maintainence. Responsible for the post- segregational killing (PSK) of plasmid-free cells, also referred to as a plasmid addiction system. Half-life of over 2 hours. Cell killing by CcdB is accompanied by filamentation, defects in chromosome and plasmid segregation, defects in cell division, formation of anucleate cells, decreased DNA synthesis and plasmid loss. Interferes with the activity of DN
   3957..4081    -  protein_bind   attR2: mutant version of attR; recombination site for the Gateway® LR reaction LR Clonase™
   4100..4777    +  CDS            Enhanced Cyan-Emitting GFP: Enhanced Cyan-Emitting GFP is a basic (constitutively fluorescent) cyan fluorescent protein published in 2002, derived from Aequorea victoria.
   4891..5103    +  CDS            lacY (fragment): LACY_ECOLI - Experimental evidence at protein level: Swiss-Prot protein existence level 1. Responsible for transport of beta-galactosides into the cell, with the concomitant import of a proton (symport system). Can transport lactose, melibiose, lactulose or the analog methyl-1-thio-beta,D- galactopyranoside (TMG), but not sucrose or fructose (PubMed:1848449, PubMed:18177889, PubMed:22106930). The substrate specificity is directed toward the galactopyranosyl moiety of the substrate (PubMed:22106930). From Escherichia coli (strain K12).
   5103..5237    +  polyA_signal   SV40 poly(A) signal: SV40 polyadenylation signal
   5274..5292    -  promoter       T7 promoter: promoter for bacteriophage T7 RNA polymerase
   5314..5367    -  CDS            lacI (fragment): lac repressor; lacI; The lac repressor binds to the lac operator to inhibit transcription in E. coli. This inhibition can be relieved by adding lactose or isopropyl-β-D-thiogalactopyranoside (IPTG).
   5550..6138    -  rep_origin     ori: high-copy-number ColE1/pMB1/pBR322/pUC origin of replication
   6309..7169    -  CDS            AmpR: β-lactamase; bla; confers resistance to ampicillin, carbenicillin, and related antibiotics
   7170..7274    -  promoter       AmpR promoter: bla
   7369..7404    +  CDS            rop (fragment): Rop protein, which maintains plasmids at low copy number; rop
   7506..7557    +  misc_feature   bom (fragment): basis of mobility region from pBR322
   7620..2       +  promoter       SP6 promoter (across the origin): promoter for bacteriophage SP6 RNA polymerase
>Addgene plasmid #186412 | pDEST-pSP172BSSPE-R3-ccdB/CmR-R5::RfA-CFP | addgene full sequence | sequence record 373702 | Addgene Partial NGS Result
GAACTCGAGGTCGACGGTATCGATAAGCTTGATGGGGACAAGTTTGTATAATAAAGTTGAACGAGAAACG
TAAAATGATATAAATATCAATATATTAAATTAGATTTTGCATAAAAAACAGACTACATAATACTGTAAAA
CACAACATATCCAGTCACTATGAATCAACTACTTAGATGGTATTAGTGACCTGTAGTCGACCGACAGCCT
TCCAAATGTTCTTCGGGTGATGCTGCCAACTTAGTCGACCGACAGCCTTCCAAATGTTCTTCTCAAACGG
AATCGTCGTATCCAGCCTACTCGCTATTGTCCTCAATGCCGTATTAAATCATAAAAAGAAATAAGAAAAA
GAGGTGCGAGCCTCTTTTTTGTGTGACAAAATAAAAACATCTACCTATTCATATACGCTAGTGTCATAGT
CCTGAAAATCATCTGCATCAAGAACAATTTCACAACTCTTATACTTTTCTCTTACAAGTCGTTCGGCTTC
ATCTGGATTTTCAGCCTCTATACTTACTAAACGTGATAAAGTTTCTGTAATTTCTACTGTATCGACCTGC
AGACTGGCTGTGTATAAGGGAGCCTGACATTTATATTCCCCAGAACATCAGGTTAATGGCGTTTTTGATG
TCATTTTCGCGGTGGCTGAGATCAGCCACTTCTTCCCCGATAACGGAGACCGGCACACTGGCCATATCGG
TGGTCATCATGCGCCAGCTTTCATCCCCGATATGCACCACCGGGTAAAGTTCACGGGAGACTTTATCTGA
CAGCAGACGTGCACTGGCCAGGGGGATCACCATCCGTCGCCCGGGCGTGTCAATAATATCACTCTGTACA
TCCACAAACAGACGATAACGGCTCTCTCTTTTATAGGTGTAAACCTTAAACTGCATTTCACCAGCCCCTG
TTCTCGTCAGCAAAAGAGCCGTTCATTTCAATAAACCGGGCGACCTCAGCCATCCCTTCCTGATTTTCCG
CTTTCCAGCGTTCGGCACGCAGACGACGGGCTTCATTCTGCATGGTTGTGCTTACCAGACCGGAGATATT
GACATCATATATGCCTTGAGCAACTGATAGCTGTCGCTGTCAACTGTCACTGTAATACGCTGCTTCATAG
CATACCTCTTTTTGACATACTTCGGGTATACATATCAGTATATATTCTTATACCGCAAAAATCAGCGCGC
AAATACGCATACTGTTATCTGGCTTTTAGTAAGCCGGATCCACGCGGCGTTTACGCCCCCCCTGCCACTC
ATCGCAGTACTGTTGTAATTCATTAAGCATTCTGCCGACATGGAAGCCATCACAAACGGCATGATGAACC
TGAATCGCCAGCGGCATCAGCACCTTGTCGCCTTGCGTATAATATTTGCCCATGGTGAAAACGGGGGCGA
AGAAGTTGTCCATATTGGCCACGTTTAAATCAAAACTGGTGAAACTCACCCAGGGATTGGCTGAGACGAA
AAACATATTCTCAATAAACCCTTTAGGGAAATAGGCCAGGTTTTCACCGTAACACGCCACATCTTGCGAA
TATATGTGTAGAAACTGCCGGAAATCGTCGTGGTATTCACTCCAGAGCGATGAAAACGTTTCAGTTTGCT
CATGGAAAACGGTGTAACAAGGGTGAACACTATCCCATATCACCAGCTCACCGTCTTTCATTGCCATACG
GAATTCCGGATGAGCATTCATCAGGCGGGCAAGAATGTGAATAAAGGCCGGATAAAACTTGTGCTTATTT
TTCTTTACGGTCTTTAAAAAGGCCGTAATATCCAGCTGAACGGTCTGGTTATAGGTACATTGAGCAACTG
ACTGAAATGCCTCAAAATGTTCTTTACGATGCCATTGGGATATATCAACGGTGGTATATCCAGTGATTTT
TTTCTCCATTTTAGCTTCCTTAGCTCCTGAAAATCTCGATAACTCAAAAAATACGCCCGGTAGTGATCTT
ATTTCATTATGGTGAAAGTTGGAACCTCTTACGTGCCGATCAACGTCTCATTTTCGCCAAAAGTTGGCCC
AGGGCTTCCCGGTATCAACAGGGACACCAGGATTTATTTATTCTGCGAAGTGATCTTCCGTCACAGGTAT
TTATTCGGCGCAAAGTGCGTCGGGTGATGCTGCCAACTTAGTCGACTACAGGTCACTAATACCATCTAAG
TAGTTGATTCATAGTGACTGGATATGTTGTGTTTTACAGTATTATGTAGTCTGTTTTTTATGCAAAATCT
AATTTAATATATTGATATTTATATCATTTTACGTTTCTCGTTCAACTTTTGTATACAAAGTGGTCCCCAT
CGAATTCCTGCAGCCCGGGGGATCCACTAGTTCTAGAGGATCCATTTAAATAGGCCTTTGTTTATCACAA
GTTTGTACAAAAAAGCTGAACGAGAAACGTAAAATGATATAAATATCAATATATTAAATTAGATTTTGCA
TAAAAAACAGACTACATAATACTGTAAAACACAACATATCCAGTCACTATGGCGGCCGCATTAGGCACCC
CAGGCTTTACACTTTATGCTTCCGGCTCGTATAATGTGTGGATTTTGAGTTAGGATCCGTCGAGATTTTC
AGGAGCTAAGGAAGCTAAAATGGAGAAAAAAATCACTGGATATACCACCGTTGATATATCCCAATGGCAT
CGTAAAGAACATTTTGAGGCATTTCAGTCAGTTGCTCAATGTACCTATAACCAGACCGTTCAGCTGGATA
TTACGGCCTTTTTAAAGACCGTAAAGAAAAATAAGCACAAGTTTTATCCGGCCTTTATTCACATTCTTGC
CCGCCTGATGAATGCTCATCCGGAATTCCGTATGGCAATGAAAGACGGTGAGCTGGTGATATGGGATAGT
GTTCACCCTTGTTACACCGTTTTCCATGAGCAAACTGAAACGTTTTCATCGCTCTGGAGTGAATACCACG
ACGATTTCCGGCAGTTTCTACACATATATTCGCAAGATGTGGCGTGTTACGGTGAAAACCTGGCCTATTT
CCCTAAAGGGTTTATTGAGAATATGTTTTTCGTCTCAGCCAATCCCTGGGTGAGTTTCACCAGTTTTGAT
TTAAACGTGGCCAATATGGACAACTTCTTCGCCCCCGTTTTCACCATGGGCAAATATTATACGCAAGGCG
ACAAGGTGCTGATGCCGCTGGCGATTCAGGTTCATCATGCCGTTTGTGATGGCTTCCATGTCGGCAGAAT
GCTTAATGAATTACAACAGTACTGCGATGAGTGGCAGGGCGGGGCGTAAACGCGTGGATCCGGCTTACTA
AAAGCCAGATAACAGTATGCGTATTTGCGCGCTGATTTTTGCGGTATAAGAATATATACTGATATGTATA
CCCGAAGTATGTCAAAAAGAGGTATGCTATGAAGCAGCGTATTACAGTGACAGTTGACAGCGACAGCTAT
CAGTTGCTCAAGGCATATATGATGTCAATATCTCCGGTCTGGTAAGCACAACCATGCAGAATGAAGCCCG
TCGTCTGCGTGCCGAACGCTGGAAAGCGGAAAATCAGGAAGGGATGGCTGAGGTCGCCCGGTTTATTGAA
ATGAACGGCTCTTTTGCTGACGAGAACAGGGGCTGGTGAAATGCAGTTTAAGGTTTACACCTATAAAAGA
GAGAGCCGTTATCGTCTGTTTGTGGATGTACAGAGTGATATTATTGACACGCCCGGGCGACGGATGGTGA
TCCCCCTGGCCAGTGCACGTCTGCTGTCAGATAAAGTCTCCCGTGAACTTTACCCGGTGGTGCATATCGG
GGATGAAAGCTGGCGCATGATGACCACCGATATGGCCAGTGTGCCGGTCTCCGTTATCGGGGAAGAAGTG
GCTGATCTCAGCCACCGCGAAAATGACATCAAAAACGCCATTAACCTGATGTTCTGGGGAATATAAATGT
CAGGCTCCCTTATACACAGCCAGTCTGCAGGTCGACCATAGTGACTGGATATGTTGTGTTTTACAGTATT
ATGTAGTCTGTTTTTTATGCAAAATCTAATTTAATATATTGATATTTATATCATTTTACGTTTCTCGTTC
AGCTTTCTTGTACAAAGTGGTGATAAACTTAGATTGGTGAGCAAGGGCGAGGAGCTGTTCACCGGGGTGG
TGCCCATCCTGGTCGAGCTGGACGGCGACGTAAACGGCCACAAGTTCAGCGTGTCCGGCGAGGGCGAGGG
CGATGCCACCTACGGCAAGCTGACCCTGAAGTTCATCTGCACCACCGGCAAGCTGCCCGTGCCCTGGCCC
ACCCTCGTGACCACCCTGACCTGGGGCGTGCAGTGCTTCAGCCGCTACCCCGACCACATGAAGCAGCACG
ACTTCTTCAAGTCCGCCATGCCCGAAGGCTACGTCCAGGAGCGCACCATCTTCTTCAAGGACGACGGCAA
CTACAAGACCCGCGCCGAGGTGAAGTTCGAGGGCGACACCCTGGTGAACCGCATCGAGCTGAAGGGCATC
GACTTCAAGGAGGACGGCAACATCCTGGGGCACAAGCTGGAGTACAACTACATCAGCCACAACGTCTATA
TCACCGCCGACAAGCAGAAGAACGGCATCAAGGCCAACTTCAAGATCCGCCACAACATCGAGGACGGCAG
CGTGCAGCTCGCCGACCACTACCAGCAGAACACCCCCATCGGCGACGGCCCCGTGCTGCTGCCCGACAAC
CACTACCTGAGCACCCAGTCCGCCCTGAGCAAAGACCCCAACGAGAAGCGCGATCACATGGTCCTGCTGG
AGTTCGTGACCGCCGCCGATCGGAATTCCAGCTGAGCGCCGGTCGCTACCATTACCAGTTGGTCTGGTGT
CAAAAATAATAATAACCGGGCAGGCCATGTCTGCCCGTATTTCGCGTAAGGAAATCCATTATGTACTATT
TAAAAAACACAAACTTTTGGATGTTCGGTTTATTCTTTTTCTTTTACTTTTTTATCATGGGAGCCTACTT
CCCGTTTTTCCCGATTTGGCTACATGACATCAACCATATCAGCAAAAGTGATACGGGTATTATTTTTGCC
GCTATTTCTCTGTTCTCGCTATTATTCCAACCGCTGTTTGGTCTGCTTTCTGACAAACTCGGAACTTGTT
TATTGCAGCTTATAATGGTTACAAATAAAGCAATAGCATCACAAATTTCACAAATAAAGCATTTTTTTCA
CTGCATTCTAGTTGTGGTTTGTCCAAACTCATCAATGTATCTTATCATGTCTGGATCGACAAAGTCAAAG
CGGCCATCAGATCTGCCGGTCTCCCTATAGTGAGTCGTATTAATTTCGATAAGCCAGGTTAACCTGCATT
AATGAATCGGCCAACGCGCGGGGAGAGGCGGTTTGCGTATTGGGCGCTCTTCCGCTTCCTCGCTCACTGA
CTCGCTGCGCTCGGTCGTTCGGCTGCGGCGAGCGGTATCAGCTCACTCAAAGGCGGTAATACGGTTATCC
ACAGAATCAGGGGATAACGCAGGAAAGAACATGTGAGCAAAAGGCCAGCAAAAGGCCAGGAACCGTAAAA
AGGCCGCGTTGCTGGCGTTTTTCCATAGGCTCCGCCCCCCTGACGAGCATCACAAAAATCGACGCTCAAG
TCAGAGGTGGCGAAACCCGACAGGACTATAAAGATACCAGGCGTTTCCCCCTGGAAGCTCCCTCGTGCGC
TCTCCTGTTCCGACCCTGCCGCTTACCGGATACCTGTCCGCCTTTCTCCCTTCGGGAAGCGTGGCGCTTT
CTCATAGCTCACGCTGTAGGTATCTCAGTTCGGTGTAGGTCGTTCGCTCCAAGCTGGGCTGTGTGCACGA
ACCCCCCGTTCAGCCCGACCGCTGCGCCTTATCCGGTAACTATCGTCTTGAGTCCAACCCGGTAAGACAC
GACTTATCGCCACTGGCAGCAGCCACTGGTAACAGGATTAGCAGAGCGAGGTATGTAGGCGGTGCTACAG
AGTTCTTGAAGTGGTGGCCTAACTACGGCTACACTAGAAGAACAGTATTTGGTATCTGCGCTCTGCTGAA
GCCAGTTACCTTCGGAAAAAGAGTTGGTAGCTCTTGATCCGGCAAACAAACCACCGCTGGTAGCGGTGGT
TTTTTTGTTTGCAAGCAGCAGATTACGCGCAGAAAAAAAGGATCTCAAGAAGATCCTTTGATCTTTTCTA
CGGGGTCTGACGCTCAGTGGAACGAAAACTCACGTTAAGGGATTTTGGTCATGAGATTATCAAAAAGGAT
CTTCACCTAGATCCTTTTAAATTAAAAATGAAGTTTTAAATCAATCTAAAGTATATATGAGTAAACTTGG
TCTGACAGTTACCAATGCTTAATCAGTGAGGCACCTATCTCAGCGATCTGTCTATTTCGTTCATCCATAG
TTGCCTGACTCCCCGTCGTGTAGATAACTACGATACGGGAGGGCTTACCATCTGGCCCCAGTGCTGCAAT
GATACCGCGAGACCCACGCTCACCGGCTCCAGATTTATCAGCAATAAACCAGCCAGCCGGAAGGGCCGAG
CGCAGAAGTGGTCCTGCAACTTTATCCGCCTCCATCCAGTCTATTAATTGTTGCCGGGAAGCTAGAGTAA
GTAGTTCGCCAGTTAATAGTTTGCGCAACGTTGTTGCCATTGCTACAGGCATCGTGGTGTCACGCTCGTC
GTTTGGTATGGCTTCATTCAGCTCCGGTTCCCAACGATCAAGGCGAGTTACATGATCCCCCATGTTGTGC
AAAAAAGCGGTTAGCTCCTTCGGTCCTCCGATCGTTGTCAGAAGTAAGTTGGCCGCAGTGTTATCACTCA
TGGTTATGGCAGCACTGCATAATTCTCTTACTGTCATGCCATCCGTAAGATGCTTTTCTGTGACTGGTGA
GTACTCAACCAAGTCATTCTGAGAATAGTGTATGCGGCGACCGAGTTGCTCTTGCCCGGCGTCAATACGG
GATAATACCGCGCCACATAGCAGAACTTTAAAAGTGCTCATCATTGGAAAACGTTCTTCGGGGCGAAAAC
TCTCAAGGATCTTACCGCTGTTGAGATCCAGTTCGATGTAACCCACTCGTGCACCCAACTGATCTTCAGC
ATCTTTTACTTTCACCAGCGTTTCTGGGTGAGCAAAAACAGGAAGGCAAAATGCCGCAAAAAAGGGAATA
AGGGCGACACGGAAATGTTGAATACTCATACTCTTCCTTTTTCAATATTATTGAAGCATTTATCAGGGTT
ATTGTCTCATGAGCGGATACATATTTGAATGTATTTAGAAAAATAAACAAATAGGGGTTCCGCGCACATT
TCCCCGAAAAGTGCCACCTGACGTCTAAGAAACCATTATTATCATGACATTAACCTATAAAAATAGGCGT
ATCACGAGGCCCTTTCGTCTCGCGCGTTTCGGTGATGACGGTGAAAACCTCTGACACATGCAGCTCCCGG
AGACGGTCACAGCTTGTCTGTAAGCGGATGCCGGGAGCAGACAAGCCCGTCAGGGCGCGTCAGCGGGTGT
TGGCGGGTGTCGGGGCTGGCTTAACTATGCGGCATCAGAGCAGATTGTACTGAGAGTGCACCATATGGAC
ATATTGTCGTTAGAACGCGGCTACAATTAATACATAACCTTATGTATCATACACATACGATTTAGGTGAC
ACTATA
